Addgene plasmid #236669: pAAVLINKv1-pCALM1-Cre-3' NEXMIF
Purpose: 3' AAVLINK plasmid for NEXMIF expression
Depositing lab: Zhonghua Lu. Depositing organization: Shenzhen Institute of Advanced Technology (SIAT), Chinese Academy of Sciences. Publication: AAVLINK: A potent DNA-recombination method for large cargo delivery in gene therapy. Lin J, Lin Y, Liu N, Cao W, Zhang J, Wen S, Zhang Y, Liao W, Hong Z, Lin Y, Liu Q, Liu H, Li Q, Chen B, Li M, Luo Z, Yang L, Yang Y, Zheng SH, Wang Y, Chu H, Hu Y, Qin Y, Luo BX, Tian S, Chen Y, Yan T, Yang L, Wang H, Liu T, Jiang Y, Lu Z. Cell. 2026 Feb 5;189(3):969-986.e17. doi: 10.1016/j.cell.2025.12.039. Epub 2026 Jan 27. PubMed 41605211.
Backbone
  Vector backbone: pAAV-hSyn-EGFP
  Backbone manufacturer: Addgene
  Vector type: AAV, Cre/Lox
Growth in bacteria
  Bacterial resistance: Ampicillin, 100 μg/mL
  Growth temperature: 37°C
  Growth strain: NEB Stable
  Copy number: High Copy
Gene/Insert
  Gene/Insert name: NEXMIF
  Species: H. sapiens (human)
  Entrez Gene: NEXMIF (a.k.a. KIAA2022, KIDLIA, MRX98, XLID98, XPN)
  Promoter: pCALM1
  Tag / fusion protein: FLAG (C terminal on insert)
  Cloning method: Restriction Enzyme; 5′ cloning site unknown (unknown if destroyed); 3′ cloning site unknown (unknown if destroyed)
  Sequencing primers: 5′ n/a
Terms and licenses: Academic/Nonprofit Terms; Industry Terms: Not Available to Industry
Depositor comments: See publication for corresponding AAV Link vectors.
How to cite: pAAVLINKv1-pCALM1-Cre-3' NEXMIF was a gift from Zhonghua Lu (Addgene plasmid # 236669 ; http://n2t.net/addgene:236669 ; RRID:Addgene_236669)
