[The description below was written by a language model from this plasmid's Addgene catalogue record and pLannotate feature annotations shown in this document.]
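Description:
pAAVLINKv1-pCALM1-Cre-3' NEXMIF is an AAV transfer plasmid built on the pAAV-hSyn-EGFP backbone. It is the 3' half of a two-vector AAVLINK pair intended to deliver human NEXMIF (KIAA2022), a coding sequence too large for comfortable packaging in a single AAV genome. The plasmid is propagated in E. coli through a high-copy ColE1/pUC-type origin with ampicillin selection (AmpR with its bla promoter), and it also carries an f1 phage origin. AAV2 inverted terminal repeats flank the payload and allow it to be packaged into recombinant AAV. One ITR is annotated intact, while the other is detected only as short fragments.

Between the ITRs, the annotation places a Cre recombinase coding sequence, which spans the numbering origin of the circular record. The catalogue lists pCALM1 as the promoter, but the feature table does not annotate it; about 180 nt of unannotated sequence between the ITR fragments and Cre could hold it. Directly after Cre come chimeric β-globin/immunoglobulin intron fragments that bracket a lox2272 site. These are followed by a partial NEXMIF open reading frame, presumably the 3' portion, fused at its C terminus to 3xFLAG. WPRE fragments and SV40 poly(A) signal fragments follow, the latter annotated on the reverse strand.

This layout suggests that Cre expressed from this vector recombines the lox2272 site with a compatible site on the partner 5' vector. That would join the two genomes within an intron, so splicing could remove the lox scar and yield a full-length, FLAG-tagged NEXMIF transcript. The record does not spell out this mechanism, and it refers to the associated publication for the matching 5' construct.
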