Features (pLannotate 1.2.2; 20 found; start..end, strand, type, name):
     20..60      +  intron         chimeric intron (fragment): chimera between introns from human β-globin and immunoglobulin heavy chain genes
     67..91      +  protein_bind   lox2272 (fragment): Cre-mediated recombination occurs in the 8-bp core sequence (GGATACTT). lox2272 sites are compatible with each other, but incompatible with loxP or loxN sites (Lee and Saito, 1988). Cre recombinase
    101..192     +  intron         chimeric intron (fragment): chimera between introns from human β-globin and immunoglobulin heavy chain genes
    191..2023    +  CDS            NEXMIF (fragment): NEXMI_HUMAN - Also known as KIAA2022 From Homo sapiens (Human).
   2030..2095    +  CDS            3xFLAG: three tandem FLAG® epitope tags, followed by an enterokinase cleavage site
   2107..2264    +  misc_feature   WPRE (fragment): woodchuck hepatitis virus posttranscriptional regulatory element
   2270..2354    +  misc_feature   WPRE (fragment): woodchuck hepatitis virus posttranscriptional regulatory element
   2353..2396    -  polyA_signal   SV40 poly(A) signal (fragment): SV40 polyadenylation signal
   2400..2467    -  polyA_signal   SV40 poly(A) signal (fragment): SV40 polyadenylation signal
   2573..2713    +  repeat_region  AAV2 ITR: inverted terminal repeat of adeno-associated virus serotype 2 inverted
   2718..2769    -  misc_feature   bom (fragment): basis of mobility region from pBR322
   2788..3243    +  rep_origin     f1 ori (sequence partly withheld): f1 bacteriophage origin of replication; arrow indicates direction of (+) strand synthesis
   3244..3293    -  misc_feature   bom (fragment): basis of mobility region from pBR322
   3395..3430    -  CDS            rop (fragment): Rop protein, which maintains plasmids at low copy number; rop
   3525..3629    +  promoter       AmpR promoter: bla
   3630..4490    +  CDS            AmpR: β-lactamase; bla; confers resistance to ampicillin, carbenicillin, and related antibiotics
   4661..5249    +  rep_origin     ori: high-copy-number ColE1/pMB1/pBR322/pUC origin of replication
   5322..5349    +  repeat_region  AAV2 ITR (fragment): inverted terminal repeat of adeno-associated virus serotype 2 inverted
   5378..5405    +  repeat_region  AAV2 ITR (fragment): inverted terminal repeat of adeno-associated virus serotype 2 inverted
   5587..16      +  CDS            cre (across the origin): RECR_BPP1 - Experimental evidence at protein level: Swiss-Prot protein existence level 1. Catalyzes site-specific recombination between two 34-base- pair LOXP sites. Its role is to maintain the phage genome as a monomeric unit-copy plasmid in the lysogenic state. From Escherichia phage P1 (Bacteriophage P1).
>Addgene plasmid #236669 | pAAVLINKv1-pCALM1-Cre-3' NEXMIF | addgene full sequence | sequence record 476880 | Addgene NGS Result
GCTGGAAGATGGCGATTAGGTAAGTATCAAGGTTACAAGACAGGTTTAAGGAGACCAATAACTAGTATAA
CTTCGTATAGGATACTTTATAGCAATTTATGAAACTGGGCTTGTCGAGACAGAGAAGACTCTTGCGTTTC
TGATAGGCACCTATTGGTCTTACTGACATCCACTTTGCCTTTCTCTCCACAGGGAGATAGCCCCAACCCA
ATCCAGTGAATTTGGAGCCTCCCAAGTAGTCTCCATGGAAAATAACCTCACACCTACAACATACAATCCA
ATCTGTCTCAATAGTGGTGGCAGTAATTGCAACAAGGTCCTGTATGACTCCATGCAAGATACCCAACTCC
CATCTGATGACTCTTACCAATTATGTCACTTTAATAATGGAGAGATCTGCTTTCCTTTCCAGCAGGGGCC
AGTCAATATGGATGATGGTCGGCTCTTTAGCTTTGATTCAATGGCCCCACTCTCTGTCAGCTCAAGTAAT
TATTGCTCCTTAAGCTTGAAGTCCTGTGAAAAGGATGGCGATGATGATATCACTGATGACTTCCTGGCCC
ATTGCAGCCCTAAGCTGGTGATCCAGCAAAGCATTGATGAGATAGCACCACTAAAGGAGTCCACTGACCT
CCTGGATATATCCAACTTCACCCCTGACAAATTCCGCCACTCTTCCCTTTCAGAGATGTCCCCACCGGAC
ACCCCTAGTCTTTCCCCTCAAATTACCAGATGTGAGAGTATGAAGACACTAGGAACACTAAAGGGGTTCC
AAGAGGGTGTCCCAGGACCATTGGACAGTGTGGAAAAAATCAAGTGGGACTGCAGTACCCTTTCACGGCA
GGTCCAAATGGAGGATGGATTTACTTTAAATAATCACCAGTTTCAGTTCCATATGTTCAATGATGAGGAT
TCTGTCAGCCTGCTCCAAAAAAACCCTTGCCTGTCAACATTTAATGATCCATCTGGTCAAATTAGTACCA
ACAACAAAGTGTCAAAATCAAGAAAGAAAAGTTCACCCAGCAAGAGTGGGGCTATGAACCAAAGCTCTTC
TCAGAAAAACACCAGGAAAAAATCCCTCAAAGGTAACAACAAGGGGATTGAAAAACCACCTGGCAAAAAC
TCCCGCCAGGTCCCTAAGTCCACAAAGAAAGGGAAATACATGGCTGCCATCAATGGAGAGAAAATGCAAA
TTGGCATTGGCCGTGGGGGAAGCCAAACCAACACCATATCCTCCACTGGAAAGACATTGGCTGAATGTAT
CCAACATGGTGGCCCTATGGCCTCTATGAAGATGCCAAGTCAAAAGGGACTTTCTGGAGATTGGGCCTTG
GGGAAGGAGAGCAGCCCAGGCTGGAGTGATATGAGCATGGGCACCAACACCAACAGCCTTCTGGATGATG
ACCAACGGGAATTTCAGGAGCCTTCCTATATCTTGTCCAACATTGCCTCTGGTATGGCAGATGTGCAGAG
ATTCATGATGGCCTCCATAGAGCCCCTTTGGGAACCCATGGAGCACCATGGGGATCCCAACATATTCTAC
TCCCCTGAGTCCAATAGTCTAAAATTAAAAACCCTCAAAATATTGGCTGGGACACCACAGGAGTCTAAGA
AAAAGATCAACAGTGGGTCCCAAGGAGCCACTAAGAATCACAGGTCAATCAAGGGTGTGAGCAAAAGCAA
TGGGAAAACAGCAATAGGTGATCCTGGTCGTGCAAACATGCCTGGTTATAACGAGGACTCTCGCTCTACC
TTCTTTGATAAAAAGTATAGTAACATGAGCACTTTAGGCAATAACGGACCGACACACAAAAAGTTGTATC
GTCACAAATCCAGCTCCAAGGCCCTGAGAGACGAGAAATGTAAGGGAAAGCACATGGAGCGAGAACAGGT
CCACAAGGATGAGTCTGGGACAGCTTCTTTTGAAAAACTGAGGGATTCCGACTACAATCTCCTAAAAGCA
GAAACAACCTTTTGGGTTTTACCTGTGTTTGAAGAAGAGACTCGCATTTTCCAGAAAGACATTTGTACAG
ACTACAAAGACCATGACGGTGATTATAAAGATCATGACATCGACTACAAGGATGACGATGACAAGTAACT
CGAGATAATCAACCTCTGGATTACAAAATTTGTGAAAGATTGACTGGTATTCTTAACTATGTTGCTCCTT
TTACGCTATGTGGATACGCTGCTTTAATGCCTTTGTATCATGCTATTGCTTCCCGTATGGCTTTCATTTT
CTCCTCCTTGTATAAATCCTGGTTAGTTCTTGCCACGGCGGAACTCATCGCCGCCTGCCTTGCCCGCTGC
TGGACAGGGGCTCGGCTGTTGGGCACTGACAATTCCGTGGTGTTTATTTGTGAAATTTGTGATGCTATTG
CTTTATTTGTAACCATCTAGCTTTATTTGTGAAATTTGTGATGCTATTGCTTTATTTGTAACCATTATAA
GCTGCAATAAACAAGTTAACAACAACAATTGCATTCATTTTATGTTTCAGGTTCAGGGGGAGATGTGGGA
GGTTTTTTAAAGATCTGGAGACCGGTGTGGCACGTGCGGACCGAGCGGCCGCAGGAACCCCTAGTGATGG
AGTTGGCCACTCCCTCTCTGCGCGCTCGCTCGCTCACTGAGGCCGGGCGACCAAAGGTCGCCCGACGCCC
GGGCTTTGCCCGGGCGGCCTCAGTGAGCGAGCGAGCGCGCAGCTGCCTGCAGGGGCGCCTGATGCGGTAT
TTTCTCCTTACGCATCTGTGCGGTATTTCACACCGCATA
[95 nt withheld, positions 2770-2864]
T
[46 nt withheld, positions 2866-2911]
C
[141 nt withheld, positions 2913-3053]
CCTTTGACGTTGGAGTCCACGTTCTTT
[37 nt withheld, positions 3081-3117]
ACTCTATCTCGGGCTATTCTTTTGATTTATAAGGGATTTTGCCGATTTCGGTCTATTGGTTAAAAAATGA
GCTGATTTAACAAAAATTTAACGCGAATTTTAACAAAATATTAACGTTTACAATTTTATGGTGCACTCTC
AGTACAATCTGCTCTGATGCCGCATAGTTAAGCCAGCCCCGACACCCGCCAACACCCGCTGACGCGCCCT
GACGGGCTTGTCTGCTCCCGGCATCCGCTTACAGACAAGCTGTGACCGTCTCCGGGAGCTGCATGTGTCA
GAGGTTTTCACCGTCATCACCGAAACGCGCGAGACGAAAGGGCCTCGTGATACGCCTATTTTTATAGGTT
AATGTCATGATAATAATGGTTTCTTAGACGTCAGGTGGCACTTTTCGGGGAAATGTGCGCGGAACCCCTA
TTTGTTTATTTTTCTAAATACATTCAAATATGTATCCGCTCATGAGACAATAACCCTGATAAATGCTTCA
ATAATATTGAAAAAGGAAGAGTATGAGTATTCAACATTTCCGTGTCGCCCTTATTCCCTTTTTTGCGGCA
TTTTGCCTTCCTGTTTTTGCTCACCCAGAAACGCTGGTGAAAGTAAAAGATGCTGAAGATCAGTTGGGTG
CACGAGTGGGTTACATCGAACTGGATCTCAACAGCGGTAAGATCCTTGAGAGTTTTCGCCCCGAAGAACG
TTTTCCAATGATGAGCACTTTTAAAGTTCTGCTATGTGGCGCGGTATTATCCCGTATTGACGCCGGGCAA
GAGCAACTCGGTCGCCGCATACACTATTCTCAGAATGACTTGGTTGAGTACTCACCAGTCACAGAAAAGC
ATCTTACGGATGGCATGACAGTAAGAGAATTATGCAGTGCTGCCATAACCATGAGTGATAACACTGCGGC
CAACTTACTTCTGACAACGATCGGAGGACCGAAGGAGCTAACCGCTTTTTTGCACAACATGGGGGATCAT
GTAACTCGCCTTGATCGTTGGGAACCGGAGCTGAATGAAGCCATACCAAACGACGAGCGTGACACCACGA
TGCCTGTAGCAATGGCAACAACGTTGCGCAAACTATTAACTGGCGAACTACTTACTCTAGCTTCCCGGCA
ACAATTAATAGACTGGATGGAGGCGGATAAAGTTGCAGGACCACTTCTGCGCTCGGCCCTTCCGGCTGGC
TGGTTTATTGCTGATAAATCTGGAGCCGGTGAGCGTGGGTCTCGCGGTATCATTGCAGCACTGGGGCCAG
ATGGTAAGCCCTCCCGTATCGTAGTTATCTACACGACGGGGAGTCAGGCAACTATGGATGAACGAAATAG
ACAGATCGCTGAGATAGGTGCCTCACTGATTAAGCATTGGTAACTGTCAGACCAAGTTTACTCATATATA
CTTTAGATTGATTTAAAACTTCATTTTTAATTTAAAAGGATCTAGGTGAAGATCCTTTTTGATAATCTCA
TGACCAAAATCCCTTAACGTGAGTTTTCGTTCCACTGAGCGTCAGACCCCGTAGAAAAGATCAAAGGATC
TTCTTGAGATCCTTTTTTTCTGCGCGTAATCTGCTGCTTGCAAACAAAAAAACCACCGCTACCAGCGGTG
GTTTGTTTGCCGGATCAAGAGCTACCAACTCTTTTTCCGAAGGTAACTGGCTTCAGCAGAGCGCAGATAC
CAAATACTGTTCTTCTAGTGTAGCCGTAGTTAGGCCACCACTTCAAGAACTCTGTAGCACCGCCTACATA
CCTCGCTCTGCTAATCCTGTTACCAGTGGCTGCTGCCAGTGGCGATAAGTCGTGTCTTACCGGGTTGGAC
TCAAGACGATAGTTACCGGATAAGGCGCAGCGGTCGGGCTGAACGGGGGGTTCGTGCACACAGCCCAGCT
TGGAGCGAACGACCTACACCGAACTGAGATACCTACAGCGTGAGCTATGAGAAAGCGCCACGCTTCCCGA
AGGGAGAAAGGCGGACAGGTATCCGGTAAGCGGCAGGGTCGGAACAGGAGAGCGCACGAGGGAGCTTCCA
GGGGGAAACGCCTGGTATCTTTATAGTCCTGTCGGGTTTCGCCACCTCTGACTTGAGCGTCGATTTTTGT
GATGCTCGTCAGGGGGGCGGAGCCTATGGAAAAACGCCAGCAACGCGGCCTTTTTACGGTTCCTGGCCTT
TTGCTGGCCTTTTGCTCACATGTCCTGCAGGCAGCTGCGCGCTCGCTCGCTCACTGAGGCCGCCCGGGCG
TCGGGCGACCTTTGGTCGCCCGGCCTCAGTGAGCGAGCGAGCGCGCAGAGAGGGAGTGGCCAACTCCATC
ACTAGGGGTTCCTGCGGCCGCACGCGTCGCTCTGCGCGAGGCGGCTCCGCCGCGGCGGAGGGATACGGCG
CACCATATATATATCGCGGGGCGCAGACTCGCGCTCCGGCAGTGGTGCTGGGAGTGTCGTGGACGCCGTG
CCGTTACTCGTACGCCACCATGTCCAATTTACTGACCGTACACCAAAATTTGCCTGCATTACCGGTCGAT
GCAACGAGTGATGAGGTTCGCAAGAACCTGATGGACATGTTCAGGGATCGCCAGGCGTTTTCTGAGCATA
CCTGGAAAATGCTTCTGTCCGTTTGCCGGTCGTGGGCGGCATGGTGCAAGTTGAATAACCGGAAATGGTT
TCCCGCAGAACCTGAAGATGTTCGCGATTATCTTCTATATCTTCAGGCGCGCGGTCTGGCAGTAAAAACC
ATCCAGCAACATTTGGGCCAGCTAAACATGCTTCATCGTCGGTCCGGGCTGCCACGACCAAGTGACAGCA
ATGCTGTTTCACTGGTTATGCGGCGGATCCGAAAAGAAAACGTTGATGCCGGTGAACGTGCAAAACAGGC
TCTAGCGTTCGAACGCACTGATTTCGACCAGGTTCGTTCACTCATGGAAAATAGCGATCGCTGCCAGGAT
ATACGTAATCTGGCATTTCTGGGGATTGCTTATAACACCCTGTTACGTATAGCCGAAATTGCCAGGATCA
GGGTTAAAGATATCTCACGTACTGACGGTGGGAGAATGTTAATCCATATTGGCAGAACGAAAACGCTGGT
TAGCACCGCAGGTGTAGAGAAGGCACTTAGCCTGGGGGTAACTAAACTGGTCGAGCGATGGATTTCCGTC
TCTGGTGTAGCTGATGATCCGAATAACTACCTGTTTTGCCGGGTCAGAAAAAATGGTGTTGCCGCGCCAT
CTGCCACCAGCCAGCTATCAACTCGCGCCCTGGAAGGGATTTTTGAAGCAACTCATCGATTGATTTACGG
CGCTAAGGATGACTCTGGTCAGAGATACCTGGCCTGGTCTGGACACAGTGCCCGTGTCGGAGCCGCGCGA
GATATGGCCCGCGCTGGAGTTTCAATACCGGAGATCATGCAAGCTGGTGGCTGGACCAATGTAAATATTG
TAATGAACTATATCCGTAACCTGGATAGTGAAACAGGGGCAATGGTGCGCCT
